>Addgene plasmid #202170 | pL0_EF-HO | addgene full sequence | sequence record 405684 | Addgene NGS Result
GGTAACTGGCTTCAGCAGAGCGCAGATACCAAATACTGTTCTTCTAGTGTAGCCGTAGTTAGGCCACCAC
TTCAAGAACTCTGTAGCACCGCCTACATACCTCGCTCTGCTAATCCTGTTACCAGTGGCTGCTGCCAGTG
GCGATAAGTCGTGTCTTACCGGGTTGGACTCAAGACGATAGTTACCGGATAAGGCGCAGCGGTCGGGCTG
AACGGGGGGTTCGTGCACACAGCCCAGCTTGGAGCGAACGACCTACACCGAACTGAGATACCTACAGCGT
GAGCTATGAGAAAGCGCCACGCTTCCCGAAGGGAGAAAGGCGGACAGGTATCCGGTAAGCGGCAGGGTCG
GAACAGGAGAGCGCACGAGGGAGCTTCCAGGGGGAAACGCCTGGTATCTTTATAGTCCTGTCGGGTTTCG
CCACCTCTGACTTGAGCGTCGATTTTTGTGATGCTCGTCAGGGGGGCGGAGCCTATGGAAAAACGCCAGC
AACGCGGCCTTTTTACGGTTCCTGGCCTTTTGCTGGCCTTTTGCTCACATGTTCTTTCCTGCGTTATCCC
CTGATTCTGTGGGTGGAAGGGCTCGGAGTTGTGGTAATCTATGTATCCTGGTGGTCTCGAGCGGGTGACT
AACAATCCTTAGAGCTCCGTCTCCATTTTTTAGATGACGATCGCAATATGGCACAGGTATCGGTTCTCCT
TCCCGACTTAGGACTAAAGTACTACAGCGCCTGCCGGATCTCGTATGAGCCCAACAGATAACAGGCTTCG
AAATCGTCGTTTTGTTTTGAGGCTTGACAGCGAGCGTTACCGAATGATTGCTAGCCATTCGCATATACTG
TCAGATAATCGTCGGATGTTCCCCTGGAAAAATTCGCGAGCTGACTTTTTTCAGATAAATGCTGTCAGCC
ACGAAATTGTTTACATATTAGTTTGTTTACCAACAAGGGGCTAACATTTATGTCAAACTACCAAGAACAG
TCTAAAGCTCGCTGTCAACTTGCAGCATGATCAATGATGACAAGACATGTGAATACTGACAGGAGAGTTC
TTTTTTACGATGCAACTCCAAGTTTTAGCTTCAAGGACTTCCAAGCCAAAGACCAAAGCGGAGACCTGAG
ACGAGACGAGACAGCCTGAGAATGGATGCGAGTAATGAGCTCGGCACAAAATCACCACTCGATACAGGCA
GCCCATCAGTCCGGGACGGCGTCAGCGGGAGAGCCGTTGTAAGGCGGCAGACTTTGCTCATGTTACCGAT
GCTATTCGGAAGAACGGCAACTAAGCTGCCGGGTTTGAAACACGGATGATCTCGCGGAGGGTAGCATGTT
GATTGTAACGATGACAGAGCGTTGCTGCCTGTGATCACCGCTCCTCTAGAGTCGACTTGCAGGCATGCAA
GCTTAGCAAGCGAACCGGAATTGCCAGCTGGGGCGCCCTCTGGTAAGGTTGGGAAGCCCTGCAAAGTAAA
CTGGATGGCTTTCTTGCCGCCAAGGATCTGATGGCGCAGGGGATCAATATCTGATCAAGAGACAGGATGA
GGATCGTTTCGCATGAGGGAAGCGGTGATCGCCGAAGTATCGACTCAACTATCAGAGGTAGTTGGCGTCA
TCGAGCGCCATCTCGAACCGACGTTGCTGGCCGTACATTTGTACGGCTCCGCAGTGGATGGCGGCCTGAA
GCCACACAGTGATATTGATTTGCTGGTTACGGTGACCGTAAGGCTTGATGAAACAACGCGGCGAGCTTTG
ATCAACGACCTTTTGGAAACTTCGGCTTCCCCTGGAGAGAGTGAGATTCTCCGCGCTGTAGAAGTCACCA
TTGTTGTGCACGACGACATCATTCCGTGGCGTTATCCAGCTAAGCGCGAACTGCAATTTGGAGAATGGCA
GCGCAATGACATTCTTGCTGGTATCTTCGAGCCAGCCACGATCGACATTGATCTGGCTATCTTGCTGACA
AAAGCAAGAGAACATAGCGTTGCCTTGGTAGGTCCAGCGGCGGAGGAACTCTTTGATCCGGTTCCTGAAC
AGGATCTATTTGAGGCGCTAAATGAAACCTTAACGCTATGGAACTCGCCGCCCGACTGGGCTGGCGATGA
GCGAAATGTAGTGCTTACGTTGTCCCGCATTTGGTACAGCGCAGTAACCGGCAAAATCGCGCCGAAGGAT
GTCGCTGCCGACTGGGCAATGGAGCGCCTGCCGGCCCAGTATCAGCCCGTCATACTTGAAGCTAGACAGG
CTTATCTTGGACAAGAAGAAGATCGCTTGGCCTCGCGCGCAGATCAGTTGGAAGAATTTGTCCACTACGT
GAAAGGCGAGATCACCAAGGTAGTCGGCAAATAATAATCACCTAGAATGCATGACCAAAATCCCTTAACG
TGAGTTTTCGTTCCACTGAGCGTCAGACCCCGTAGAAAAGATCAAAGGATCTTCTTGAGATCCTTTTTTT
CTGCGCGTAATCTGCTGCTTGCAAACAAAAAAACCACCGCTACCAGCGGTGGTTTGTTTGCCGGATCAAG
AGCTACCAACTCTTTTTCCGAA
Features (pLannotate 1.2.2; 4 found; start..end, strand, type, name):
   1372..1404    +  misc_feature   MCS (fragment): pUC18/19 multiple cloning site
   1405..1521    +  CDS            tnpA (fragment): TN5P_ECOLX - Also known as tnp. Experimental evidence at protein level: Swiss-Prot protein existence level 1. Mediates transposition of transposon Tn5 by a 'cut and paste' mechanism. First, the monomeric transposase binds the 19 bp inverted DNA repeats flanking the transposon. Then, dimerization of the DNA- bound transposase creates a synaptic DNA complex. After nicking of the first DNA strand, excision of the transposon proceeds through a series of intermediates. The transposase then mediates the insertion of the transposon at a new site by strand transfer. The activity of the wild- type tran
   1553..2341    +  CDS            aadA: S3AD_ECOLX - Experimental evidence at protein level: Swiss-Prot protein existence level 1. Mediates bacterial resistance to the antibiotics streptomycin and spectinomycin. From Escherichia coli.
   2435..481     +  rep_origin     ori (across the origin): high-copy-number ColE1/pMB1/pBR322/pUC origin of replication
