[The description below was written by a language model from this plasmid's Addgene catalogue record and pLannotate feature annotations shown in this document.]
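Description:
pL0_EF-HO is a Level 0 part plasmid from the Universal Loop (uLoop) assembly system, a synthetic-biology toolkit for hierarchical, cross-kingdom DNA construction. It is built on the small pL0R backbone and maintained in E. coli. The sequenced record is about 2.5 kb and carries a high-copy ColE1/pUC-type origin of replication. It also carries the aadA gene, whose product confers resistance to spectinomycin (and streptomycin), matching the catalogued spectinomycin selection. The automated annotation additionally picks up a short fragment of the pUC18/19 multiple cloning site and a short fragment matching the Tn5 transposase gene just upstream of aadA. Both are partial hits and are most likely backbone remnants rather than functional elements.

The payload is a roughly 490 bp terminator sequence, named the HO terminator, taken from gene 5902 of the diatom Phaeodactylum tricornutum. It was inserted unmutated by Gibson cloning. The feature table does not annotate this terminator, which is expected for a non-standard diatom regulatory sequence, so its exact position in the plasmid is not stated. The part is flanked by the "E" and "F" overhangs of the assembly standard. These overhangs define its position in the assembly order, so it can be combined with other Level 0 parts carrying compatible overhangs to form a Level 1 construct.

The plasmid contains no promoter, coding sequence or reporter of its own. It serves purely as a reusable building block that supplies a 3′ regulatory region. Given the source of the terminator, the resulting constructs are presumably intended for expression in P. tricornutum.
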