Addgene plasmid #202170: pL0_EF-HO
Purpose: Level 0 plasmid containing a terminator sequence from gene 5902 from Phaeodactylum tricornutum with EF overhangs used to build a level 1 construct.
Depositing lab: Christopher Dupont. Depositing organization: J. Craig Venter Institute (JCVI). Publication: Universal loop assembly: open, efficient and cross-kingdom DNA fabrication. Pollak B, Matute T, Nunez I, Cerda A, Lopez C, Vargas V, Kan A, Bielinski V, von Dassow P, Dupont CL, Federici F. Synth Biol (Oxf). 2020;5(1):ysaa001. doi: 10.1093/synbio/ysaa001. Epub 2020 Feb 5. PubMed 32161816.
Backbone
  Vector backbone: pL0R
  Vector type: Synthetic Biology
Growth in bacteria
  Bacterial resistance: Spectinomycin, 50 μg/mL
  Growth temperature: 37°C
  Growth strain: DH5alpha
  Copy number: High Copy
Gene/Insert
  Gene/Insert name: HO terminator
  Species: Phaeodactylum tricornutum
  Insert size (bp): 490
  Mutation: None
  Cloning method: Gibson Cloning
How to cite: pL0_EF-HO was a gift from Christopher Dupont (Addgene plasmid # 202170 ; http://n2t.net/addgene:202170 ; RRID:Addgene_202170)
